>Addgene plasmid #230426 | AiP11667 - pAAV-hsA2-AiE0174h-minRho-SYFP2-WPRE3-BGHpA (Alias: CN1667) | addgene full sequence | sequence record 474062 | Addgene NGS Result
CCTGCAGGCAGCTGCGCGCTCGCTCGCTCACTGAGGCCGCCCGGGCGTCGGGCGACCTTTGGTCGCCCGG
CCTCAGTGAGCGAGCGAGCGCGCAGAGAGGGAGTGGCCAACTCCATCACTAGGGGTTCCTGCGGCCGCAA
CGCGTTTAGAACAATGGCTGGCCCATAGTAAATGCCGTGTTAGTGTGTTAGTTGCTGTTCTTCCACGTCA
GAAGAGGCACAGACAAATTACCACCAGGTGGCGCTCAGAGTCTGCGGAGGCATCACAACAGCCCTGAATT
TGAATCCTGCTCTGCCACTGCCTAGTTGAGACCTTTTACTACCTGACTAGCTGTTTGTGTATTTTAGGTG
TTTGTTTTGCTACCCTAAATATTCCCTGTGCTCCATCTATTCATTTCTCCTCCCTTCCATCTTGAAACCA
CTGATCTTTCTGCTTCCTCTATAATTTTGCCTTTTCCTTTTCCAGAATGTTATAAGGGTGGAATCATATA
GTGTGCAGCCTTGAAAGAGTGGCTTCTTCCACCAAATAATGTGCATTTAAGGTTCCTTCATGTCTTTACA
TGGCTTGATAGCTCACTTTTTATCCCTGAATAATAACTCATTATACAGATGTATCACCATTTGTTTACCC
ATTCATCTGTTGAAGGGCATGTTGATTGCTTCCAGCTTTTGTCAATTATGGATAGGCTGCTATAAACATT
CATGTGTAGGCTTTTACCAACACATTTGGACAAACTCCAAGGAGCACAATTGCTGGATTATGTAAGTAGA
CTATGTTTCATTACGTAAGAAGCTTTCAACCTGTCTTGTAAAGTGGTTCTATCATTTTGCATTCCCACTA
GCAATAAAGGAGAGTTGTTCTACATTTTTGGAACATTTGGTGTTGTCATATTGGGCAAGGGGTATTTTAG
CTATTCTAAAAGGGATCTCATAAGTTTAATTTGCAATATCCTAATAAAATATGATGTTGAACATCTTTTC
ATACGATTATTTGCTATTTGTATATTGTCTTTGATGAGGTGCCTACTCAGACATTTTCCCCACTGTTGAA
ATGGATTTTTTGTTTTCCAATTTGTTTCATGTGGACAAAATTATAATTTATGTTATATTGCCTTGTAGAA
TGCTGTGTAGATAATGTAACAGGCTAAGGAATAGAAATAATTTGATGGAAAAACAAATCTACTTTTTGTT
TTACAAAGAAATGTTATGAAAGCCCTTTCTGAGGAGAAAGCATTTTACTTGAAAATTTTTTAATAGAGGC
AGGGTCTTGTTCTGTTCCCCAGGTTGGAGTGCAGTGACACAACCATAGCTCATTGCAGCCTTGAACTCCT
GAGCTCAAGCGATCCTCCAGAGTAGCTAGCACTTTAGGCTAGAGCCACTATAACCCAGCCAGGAATTCGA
TATCATAATCAACCATAGGTACCGAGCTCGGGATTCAGCCGGGAGCTTAGGGAGGGGAGGTCACTTCATA
AGGGCCTGGGGGGGGAGTTGGAGCCACGAGTCGTCCAGCCGGAGCCCCGTGTGGCTGAGCTCCGGCCTCA
GAAGCATCCCCGGGTTGGATCCTTCGAAGCTAGCGCTACCGGTCGCCACCATGGTGAGCAAGGGCGAGGA
GCTGTTCACCGGGGTGGTGCCCATCCTGGTCGAGCTGGACGGCGACGTAAACGGCCACAAGTTCAGCGTG
TCCGGCGAGGGCGAGGGCGATGCCACCTACGGCAAGCTGACCCTGAAGCTGATCTGCACCACCGGCAAGC
TGCCCGTGCCCTGGCCCACCCTCGTGACCACCCTGGGCTACGGCGTGCAGTGCTTCGCCCGCTACCCCGA
CCACATGAAGCAGCACGACTTCTTCAAGTCCGCCATGCCCGAAGGCTACGTCCAGGAGCGCACCATCTTC
TTCAAGGACGACGGCAACTACAAGACCCGCGCCGAGGTGAAGTTCGAGGGCGACACCCTGGTGAACCGCA
TCGAGCTGAAGGGCATCGACTTCAAGGAGGACGGCAACATCCTGGGGCACAAGCTGGAGTACAACTACAA
CAGCCACAACGTCTATATCACCGCCGACAAGCAGAAGAACGGCATCAAGGCCAACTTCAAGATCCGCCAC
AACATCGAGGACGGCGGCGTGCAGCTCGCCGACCACTACCAGCAGAACACCCCCATCGGCGACGGCCCCG
TGCTGCTGCCCGACAACCACTACCTGAGCTACCAGTCCAAGCTGAGCAAAGACCCCAACGAGAAGCGCGA
TCACATGGTCCTGCTGGAGTTCGTGACCGCCGCCGGGATCACTCTCGGCATGGACGAGCTGTACAAGTAA
GTCGACATCATAATCAACCTCTGGATTACAAAATTTGTGAAAGATTGACTGGTATTCTTAACTATGTTGC
TCCTTTTACGCTATGTGGATACGCTGCTTTAATGCCTTTGTATCATGCTATTGCTTCCCGTATGGCTTTC
ATTTTCTCCTCCTTGTATAAATCCTGGTTAGTTCTTGCCACGGCGGAACTCATCGCCGCCTGCCTTGCCC
GCTGCTGGACAGGGGCTCGGCTGTTGGGCACTGACAATTCCGTGGCTCGAGAGATCTTCGACTGTGCCTT
CTAGTTGCCAGCCATCTGTTGTTTGCCCCTCCCCCGTGCCTTCCTTGACCCTGGAAGGTGCCACTCCCAC
TGTCCTTTCCTAATAAAATGAGGAAATTGCATCGCATTGTCTGAGTAGGTGTCATTCTATTCTGGGGGGT
GGGGTGGGGCAGGACAGCAAGGGGGAGGATTGGGAAGACAATAGCAGGCATGAGATCTCACGTGCGGACC
GAGCGGCCGCAGGAACCCCTAGTGATGGAGTTGGCCACTCCCTCTCTGCGCGCTCGCTCGCTCACTGAGG
CCGGGCGACCAAAGGTCGCCCGACGCCCGGGCTTTGCCCGGGCGGCCTCAGTGAGCGAGCGAGCGCGCAG
CTGCCTGCAGGGGCGCCTGATGCGGTATTTTCTCCTTACGCATCTGTGCGGTATTTCACACCGCATA
[95 nt withheld, positions 3008-3102]
T
[46 nt withheld, positions 3104-3149]
C
[141 nt withheld, positions 3151-3291]
CCTTTGACGTTGGAGTCCACGTTCTTT
[37 nt withheld, positions 3319-3355]
ACTCTATCTCGGGCTATTCTTTTGATTTATAAGGGATTTTGCCGATTTCGGTCTATTGGTTAAAAAATGA
GCTGATTTAACAAAAATTTAACGGGAATTTTAACAAAATATTAACGTTTACAATTTTATGGTGCACTCTC
AGTACAATCTGCTCTGATGCCGCATAGTTAAGCCAGCCCCGACACCCGCCAACACCCGCTGACGCGCCCT
GACGGGCTTGTCTGCTCCCGGCATCCGCTTACAGACAAGCTGTGACCGTCTCCGGGAGCTGCATGTGTCA
GAGGTTTTCACCGTCATCACCGAAACGCGCGAGACGAAAGGGCCTCGTGATACGCCTATTTTTATAGGTT
AATGTCATGATAATAATGGTTTCTTAGACGTCAGGTGGCACTTTTCGGGGAAATGTGCGCGGAACCCCTA
TTTGTTTATTTTTCTAAATACATTCAAATATGTATCCGCTCATGAGACAATAACCCTGATAAATGCTTCA
ATAATATTGAAAAAGGAAGAGTATGAGTATTCAACATTTCCGTGTCGCCCTTATTCCCTTTTTTGCGGCA
TTTTGCCTTCCTGTTTTTGCTCACCCAGAAACGCTGGTGAAAGTAAAAGATGCTGAAGATCAGTTGGGTG
CACGAGTGGGTTACATCGAACTGGATCTCAACAGCGGTAAGATCCTTGAGAGTTTTCGCCCCGAAGAACG
TTTTCCAATGATGAGCACTTTTAAAGTTCTGCTATGTGGCGCGGTATTATCCCGTATTGACGCCGGGCAA
GAGCAACTCGGTCGCCGCATACACTATTCTCAGAATGACTTGGTTGAGTACTCACCAGTCACAGAAAAGC
ATCTTACGGATGGCATGACAGTAAGAGAATTATGCAGTGCTGCCATAACCATGAGTGATAACACTGCGGC
CAACTTACTTCTGACAACGATCGGAGGACCGAAGGAGCTAACCGCTTTTTTGCACAACATGGGGGATCAT
GTAACTCGCCTTGATCGTTGGGAACCGGAGCTGAATGAAGCCATACCAAACGACGAGCGTGACACCACGA
TGCCTGTAGCAATGGCAACAACGTTGCGCAAACTATTAACTGGCGAACTACTTACTCTAGCTTCCCGGCA
ACAATTAATAGACTGGATGGAGGCGGATAAAGTTGCAGGACCACTTCTGCGCTCGGCCCTTCCGGCTGGC
TGGTTTATTGCTGATAAATCTGGAGCCGGTGAGCGTGGGTCTCGCGGTATCATTGCAGCACTGGGGCCAG
ATGGTAAGCCCTCCCGTATCGTAGTTATCTACACGACGGGGAGTCAGGCAACTATGGATGAACGAAATAG
ACAGATCGCTGAGATAGGTGCCTCACTGATTAAGCATTGGTAACTGTCAGACCAAGTTTACTCATATATA
CTTTAGATTGATTTAAAACTTCATTTTTAATTTAAAAGGATCTAGGTGAAGATCCTTTTTGATAATCTCA
TGACCAAAATCCCTTAACGTGAGTTTTCGTTCCACTGAGCGTCAGACCCCGTAGAAAAGATCAAAGGATC
TTCTTGAGATCCTTTTTTTCTGCGCGTAATCTGCTGCTTGCAAACAAAAAAACCACCGCTACCAGCGGTG
GTTTGTTTGCCGGATCAAGAGCTACCAACTCTTTTTCCGAAGGTAACTGGCTTCAGCAGAGCGCAGATAC
CAAATACTGTTCTTCTAGTGTAGCCGTAGTTAGGCCACCACTTCAAGAACTCTGTAGCACCGCCTACATA
CCTCGCTCTGCTAATCCTGTTACCAGTGGCTGCTGCCAGTGGCGATAAGTCGTGTCTTACCGGGTTGGAC
TCAAGACGATAGTTACCGGATAAGGCGCAGCGGTCGGGCTGAACGGGGGGTTCGTGCACACAGCCCAGCT
TGGAGCGAACGACCTACACCGAACTGAGATACCTACAGCGTGAGCTATGAGAAAGCGCCACGCTTCCCGA
AGGGAGAAAGGCGGACAGGTATCCGGTAAGCGGCAGGGTCGGAACAGGAGAGCGCACGAGGGAGCTTCCA
GGGGGAAACGCCTGGTATCTTTATAGTCCTGTCGGGTTTCGCCACCTCTGACTTGAGCGTCGATTTTTGT
GATGCTCGTCAGGGGGGCGGAGCCTATGGAAAAACGCCAGCAACGCGGCCTTTTTACGGTTCCTGGCCTT
TTGCTGGCCTTTTGCTCACATGT
Features (pLannotate 1.2.2; 14 found; start..end, strand, type, name):
     12..39      +  repeat_region  AAV2 ITR (fragment): inverted terminal repeat of adeno-associated virus serotype 2 inverted
     68..95      +  repeat_region  AAV2 ITR (fragment): inverted terminal repeat of adeno-associated virus serotype 2 inverted
   1591..2307    +  CDS            SYFP2: SYFP2 is a basic (constitutively fluorescent) yellow fluorescent protein published in 2006, derived from Aequorea victoria. It is reported to be a very rapidly-maturing monomer with moderate acid sensitivity.
   2322..2479    +  misc_feature   WPRE (fragment): woodchuck hepatitis virus posttranscriptional regulatory element
   2485..2565    +  misc_feature   WPRE (fragment): woodchuck hepatitis virus posttranscriptional regulatory element
   2582..2693    +  polyA_signal   bGH poly(A) signal: bovine growth hormone polyadenylation signal
   2811..2951    +  repeat_region  AAV2 ITR: inverted terminal repeat of adeno-associated virus serotype 2 inverted
   2956..3007    -  misc_feature   bom (fragment): basis of mobility region from pBR322
   3026..3481    +  rep_origin     f1 ori (sequence partly withheld): f1 bacteriophage origin of replication; arrow indicates direction of (+) strand synthesis
   3482..3531    -  misc_feature   bom (fragment): basis of mobility region from pBR322
   3633..3668    -  CDS            rop (fragment): Rop protein, which maintains plasmids at low copy number; rop
   3763..3867    +  promoter       AmpR promoter: bla
   3868..4728    +  CDS            AmpR: β-lactamase; bla; confers resistance to ampicillin, carbenicillin, and related antibiotics
   4899..5487    +  rep_origin     ori: high-copy-number ColE1/pMB1/pBR322/pUC origin of replication
