[The description below was written by a language model from this plasmid's Addgene catalogue record and pLannotate feature annotations shown in this document.]
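Description:
AiP11667 - pAAV-hsA2-AiE0174h-minRho-SYFP2-WPRE3-BGHpA (alias CN1667) is a 5,548 nt AAV transfer plasmid built on a pAAV2 backbone, intended for packaging a recombinant adeno-associated virus genome that reports enhancer activity in the brain. In bacteria it is maintained through a high-copy ColE1/pUC-type origin and selected with ampicillin via the bla (AmpR) gene and its own promoter. An f1 phage origin and short remnants of pBR322 bom and rop sequences are also present in the backbone. The expression cassette is flanked by AAV2 inverted terminal repeats, the cis elements needed for replication and encapsidation of the viral genome. The automated annotation detects a full ITR on the right side but only short fragments on the left, which may reflect the difficulty of sequencing or annotating these repeats.

The payload is SYFP2, a rapidly maturing monomeric yellow fluorescent protein derived from Aequorea victoria GFP. It is placed downstream of the candidate enhancer AiE0174h and a minimal promoter recorded as minRho. A minimal promoter gives little expression by itself, so the pattern of fluorescence should depend on the enhancer, which was designed to direct transgene expression to specific populations of brain cells. The record does not say which populations. The enhancer, the minimal promoter and the "hsA2" element named in the construct title are not annotated in the feature table, and presumably lie in the unannotated region upstream of the SYFP2 coding sequence. The function of hsA2 is not stated. Downstream, two WPRE fragments correspond to the shortened WPRE3 element, which enhances transcript stability and expression while saving packaging space, followed by the bovine growth hormone polyadenylation signal. The plasmid belongs to a collection of enhancer AAVs developed for genetic access to cortical cell types.
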