Addgene plasmid #230426: AiP11667 - pAAV-hsA2-AiE0174h-minRho-SYFP2-WPRE3-BGHpA (Alias: CN1667)
Purpose: AiE0174h is an enhancer sequence, designed to drive AAV-mediated transgene expression in specific populations of brain cells
Depositing lab: Allen Institute for Brain Science & Jonathan Ting. Depositing organization: Allen Institute. Publication: A suite of enhancer AAVs and transgenic mouse lines for genetic access to cortical cell types. Ben-Simon Y, Hooper M, Narayan S, Daigle TL, Dwivedi D, Way SW, Oster A, Stafford DA, Mich JK, Taormina MJ, Martinez RA, Opitz-Araya X, Roth JR, Alexander JR, Allen S, Amster A, Arbuckle J, Ayala A, Baker PM, Bakken TE, Barcelli T, Barta S, Bendrick J, Bertagnolli D, Bielstein C, Bishwakarma P, Bowlus J, Boyer G, Brouner K, Casian B, Casper T, Chakka AB, Chakrabarty R, Chance RK, Chavan S, Clark M, Colbert K, Collman F, Daniel S, Departee M, DiValentin P, Donadio N, Dotson N, Egdorf T, Fliss T, Gabitto M, Garcia J, Gary A, Gasperini M, Gloe J, Goldy J, Gore BB, Graybuck L, Greisman N, Haeseleer F, Halterman C, Haradon Z, Hastings SD, Helback O, Ho W, Hockemeyer D, Huang C, Huff S, Hunker A, Johansen N, Jones D, Juneau Z, Kalmbach B, Kannan M, Khem S, Kussick E, Kutsal R, Larsen R, Lee C, Lee AY, Leibly M, Lenz GH, Li S, Liang E, Lusk N, Madigan Z, Malloy J, Malone J, McCue R, Melchor J, Mollenkopf T, Moosman S, Morin E, Newman D, Ng L, Ngo K, Omstead V, Otto S, Oyama A, Pena N, Pham T, Phillips E, Pom CA, Potekhina L, Ransford S, Ray PL, Rette D, Reynoldson C, Rimorin C, Rocha D, Ruiz A, Sanchez REA, Sawyer L, Sedeno-Cortes A, Sevigny JP, Shapovalova N, Shepard N, Shulga L, Sigler AR, Siverts L, Soliman S, Somasundaram S, Staats B, Stewart K, Szelenyi E, Tieu M, Trader C, Tran A, van Velthoven CTJ, Walker M, Wang Y, Weed N, Wirthlin M, Wood T, Wynalda B, Yao Z, Zhou T, Ariza J, Dee N, Reding M, Ronellenfitch K, Mufti S, Sunkin SM, Smith KA, Esposito L, Waters J, Thyagarajan B, Yao S, Lein ES, Zeng H, Levi BP, Ngai J, Ting JT, Tasic B. Cell. 2025 May 16:S0092-8674(25)00513-6. doi: 10.1016/j.cell.2025.05.002. PubMed 40403729.
Backbone
  Vector backbone: pAAV2
  Vector type: AAV
Growth in bacteria
  Bacterial resistance: Ampicillin, 100 μg/mL
  Growth temperature: 37°C
  Growth strain: NEB Stable
  Copy number: High Copy
Gene/Insert
  Gene/Insert name: SYFP2
  Species: Synthetic
  Promoter: minRho
  Cloning method: Gibson Cloning
Terms and licenses: Academic/Nonprofit Terms; Industry Terms: Not Available to Industry
How to cite: AiP11667 - pAAV-hsA2-AiE0174h-minRho-SYFP2-WPRE3-BGHpA (Alias: CN1667) was a gift from Allen Institute for Brain Science & Jonathan Ting (Addgene plasmid # 230426 ; http://n2t.net/addgene:230426 ; RRID:Addgene_230426)
